>Addgene plasmid #204177 | pRegev_S5.49C>A.59G>U | addgene full sequence | sequence record 404686 | Addgene Partial NGS Result
CCACCTGACGTCGACGGATCGGGAGATCCCAGTGTGGTGGTACTTACTTGTACAGCTCGTCCATGCCGAG
AGTGATCCCGGCGGCGGTCACGAACTCCAGCAGGACCATGTGATCGCGCTTCTCGTTGGGGTCTTTGCTC
AGGGCGGACTGGGTGCTCAGGTAGTGGTTGTCGGGCAGCAGCACGGGGCCGTCGCCGATGGGGGTGTTCT
GCTGGTAGTGGTCGGCGAGCTGCACGCTGCCGTCCTCGATGTTGTGGCGGATCTTGAAGTTCGCCTTGAT
GCCGTTCTTCTGCTTGTCGGCCATGATATAGACGTTGTGGCTGTTGTAGTTGTACTCCAGCTTGTGCCCC
AGGATGTTGCCGTCCTCCTTGAAGTCGATGCCCTTCAGCTCGATGCGGTTCACCAGGGTGTCGCCCTCGA
ACTTCACCTCGGCGCGGGTCTTGTAGTTGCCGTCGTCCTTGAAGAAGATGGTGCGCTCCTGGACGTAGCC
TTCGGGCATGGCGGACTTGAAGAAGTCGTGCTGCTTCATGTGGTCGGGGTAGCGGCTGAAGCACTGCACG
CCGTAGGTCAGGGTGGTCACGAGGGTGGGCCAGGGCACGGGCAGCTTGCCGGTGGTGCAGATGAACTTCA
GGGTCAGCTTGCCGTAGGTGGCATCGCCCTCGCCCTCGCCAGACACGCTGAACTTGTGGCCGTTTACGTC
GCCGTCCAGCTCGACCAGGATGGGCACCACCCCGGTGAACAGCTCCTCGCCCTTGCTCACCATGGTGGCC
TCACGACACCTGAAATGGAAGAAAAAAACTTTGAACCACTGTCTGAGGCTTGAGAATGAACCAAGATCCA
AACTCAAAAAGGGCAAATTCCAAGGAGAATTACATCAAGTGCCAAGCTGGCCTAACTTCAGTCTCCACCC
ACTCAGTGTGGGGAAACTCCATCGCATAAAACCCCTCCCCCCAACCTAAAGACGACGTACTCCAAAAGCT
CGAGAACTAATCGAGGTGCCTGGACGGCGCCCGGTACTCCGTGGAGTCACATGAAGCGACGGCTGAGGAC
GGAAAGGCCCTTTTCCTTTGTGTGGGTGACTCACCCGCCCGCTCTCCCGAGCGCCGCGTCCTCCATTTTG
AGCTCCCTGCAGCAGGGCCGGGAAGCGGCCATCTTTCCGCTCACGCAACTGGTGCCGACCGGGCCAGCCT
TGCCGCCCAGGGCGGGGCGATACACGGCGGCGCGAGGCCAGGCACCAGAGCAGGCCGGCCAGCTTGAGAC
TACCCCCGTCCGATTCTCGGTGGCCGCGCTCGCAGGCCCCGCCTCGCCGAACATGTGCGCTGGGACGCAC
GGGCCCCGTCGCCGCCCGCGGCCCCAAAAACCGAAATACCAGTGTGCAGATCTTGGCCCGCATTTACAAG
ACTATCTTGCCAGAAAAAAAGCGTCGCAGCAGGTCATCAAAAATTTTAAATGGCTAGAGACTTATCGAAA
GCAGCGAGACAGGCGCGAAGGTGCCACCAGATTCGCACGCGGCGGCCCCAGCGCCCAGGCCAGGCCTCAA
CTCAAGCACGAGGCGAAGGGGCTCCTTAAGCGCAAGGCCTCGAACTCTCCCACCCACTTCCAACCCGAAG
CTCGGGATCAAGAATCACGTACTGCAGCCAGGTGGAAGTAATTCAAGGCACGCAAGGGCCATAACCCGTA
AAGAGGCCAGGCCCGCGGGAACCACACACGGCACTTACCTGTGTTCTGGCGGCAAACCCGTTGCGAAAAA
GAACGTTCACGGCGACTACTGCACTTATATACGGTTCTCCCCCACCCTCGGGAAAAAGGCGGAGCCAGTA
CACGACATCACTTTCCCAGTTTACCCCGCGCCACCTTCTCTAGGCACCGGTTCAATTGCCGACCCCTCCC
CCCAACTTCTCGGGGACTGTGGGCGATGTGCGCTCTGCCCACTGACGGGCACCGGAGCCTACGTAGGAAT
TAATTCGCCAGCACAGTGGTCGAGGTGAGCCCCACGTTCTGCTTCACTCTCCCCATCTCCCCCCCCTCCC
CACCCCCAATTTTGTATTTATTTATTTTTTAATTATTTTGTGCAGCGATGGGGGCGGGGGGGGGGGGGGG
GCGCGCGCCAGGCGGGGCGGGGCGGGGCGAGGGGCGGGGCGGGGCGAGGCGGAGAGGTGCGGCGGCAGCC
AATCAGAGCGGCGCGCTCCGAAAGTTTCCTTTTATGGCGAGGCGGCGGCGGCGGCGGCCCTATAAAAAGC
GAAGCGCGCGGCGGGCGGGAGTCGCTGCGCGCTGCCTTCGCCCCGTGCCCCGCTCCGCCGCCGCCTCGCG
CCGCCCGCCCCGGCTCTGACTGACCGCGTTACTCCCACAGGTGAGCGGGCGGGACGGCCCTTCTCCTCCG
GGCTGTAATTAGCGCTTGGTTTAATGACGGCTTGTTTCTTTTCTGTGGCTGCGTGAAAGCCTTGAGGGGC
TCCGGGAGGGCCCTTTGTGCGGGGGGAGCGGCTCGGGGGGTGCGTGCGTGTGTGTGTGCGTGGGGAGCGC
CGCGTGCGGCTCCGCGCTGCCCGGCGGCTGTGAGCGCTGCGGGCGCGGCGCGGGGCTTTGTGCGCTCCGC
AGTGTGCGCGAGGGGAGCGCGGCCGGGGGCGGTGCCCCGCGGTGCGGGGGGGGCTGCGAGGGGAACAAAG
GCTGCGTGCGGGGTGTGTGCGTGGGGGGGTGAGCAGGGGGTGTGGGCGCGTCGGTCGGGCTGCAACCCCC
CCTGCACCCCCCTCCCCGAGTTGCTGAGCACGGCCCGGCTTCGGGTGCGGGGCTCCGTACGGGGCGTGGC
GCGGGGCTCGCCGTGCCGGGCGGGGGGTGGCGGCAGGTGGGGGTGCCGGGCGGGGCGGGGCCGCCTCGGG
CCGGGGAGGGCTCGGGGGAGGGGCGCGGCGGCCCCCGGAGCGCCGGCGGCTGTCGAGGCGCGGCGAGCCG
CAGCCATTGCCTTTTATGGTAATCGTGCGAGAGGGCGCAGGGACTTCCTTTGTCCCAAATCTGTGCGGAG
CCGAAATCTGGGAGGCGCCGCCGCACCCCCTCTAGCGGGCGCGGGGCGAAGCGGTGCGGCGCCGGCAGGA
AGGAAATGGGCGGGGAGGGCCTTCGTGCGTCGCCGCGCCGCCGTCCCCTTCTCCCTCTCCAGCCTCGGGG
CTGTCCGCGGGGGGACGGCTGCCTTCGGGGGGGACGGGGCAGGGCGGGGTTCGGCTTCTGGCGTGTGACC
GGCGGCTCTAGCGTTTAAACTTAAGCTAATACGACTCACTATAGGGAGCTTGGTACCGCAACCTCAAACA
GACACCATGGTGCACCTGACTCCTGAGGAGAAGTCTGCCGTTACTGCCCTGTGGGGCAAGGTGAACGTGG
ATGAAGTTGGTGGTGAGGCCCTGGGCAGGTTGGTATCAAGGTTACAAGACAGGTTTAAGGAGACCAATAG
AAACTGGGCATATGGAGACAGAGAAGACTCTTGGGTTTCTGATAGGCACTGACTCTCTCTGCCTATGTCT
TTCTCTGCCATCCAGGTTAACACCCAAACATACTGACAGCAAGGTCCTCATATGCCCGCGCTCAGCTTAA
GGCTGACGTTACAGATTACAGGTCTGACTATGGGACCCTTGATGTTTTCTTTCCCCTTCTTTTCTATGGT
TAAGTTCATGTCATAGGAAGGGGAGAAGTAACAGGGTACAGTTTAGAATGGGAAACAGACGAATGATTGC
ATCAGTGTGGAAGTCTCAGGATCGTTTTAGTTTCTTTTATTTGCTGTTCATAACAATTGTTTTCTTTTGT
TTAATTCTTGCTTTCTTTTTTTTTCTTCTCCGCAATTTTTACTATTATACTTAATGCCTTAACATTGTGT
ATAACAAAAGGAAATATCTCTGAGATACATTAAGTAACTTAAAAAAAAACTTTACACAGTCTGCCTAGTA
CATTACTATTTGGAATATATGTGTGCTTATTTGCATATTCATAATCTCCCTACTTTATTTTCTTTTATTT
TTAATTGATACATAATCATTATACATATTTATGGGTTAAAGTGTAATGTTTTAATATCGATACACATATT
GACCAAATCAGGGTAATTTTGCATTTGTAATTTTAAAAAATGCTTTCTTCTTTTAATATACTTTTTTGTT
TATCTTATTTCTAATACTTTCCCTAATCTCTTTCTTTCAGGGCAATAATGATACAATGTATCATGCCTCT
TTGCACCATTCTAAAGAATAACAGTGATAATTTCTGGGTTAAGGCAATAGCAATATTTCTGCATATAAAT
ATTTCTGCATATAAATTGTAACTGATGTAAGAGGTTTCATATTGCTAATAGCAGCTACAATCCAGCTACC
ATTCTGCTTTTATTTTATGGTTGGGATAAGGCTGGATTATTCTGAGTCCAAGCTAGGCCCTTTTGCTAAT
CATGTTCATACCTCTTATCTTCCTCCCACAGCTCCTGGGCAACGTGCTGGTCTGTGTGCTGGCCCATCAC
TTTGGCAAAGAATTCACCCCACCAGTGCAGGCTGCCTATCAGAAAGTGGTGGCTGGTGTGGCTAATGCCC
TGGCCCACAAGTATCACTAAGCTCGCTCTAGACTAGACGATTAAATTACATTATAGGGCCCGTTTAAACC
CGCTGATCAGCCTCGACTGTGCCTTCTAGTTGCCAGCCATCTGTTGTTTGCCCCTCCCCCGTGCCTTCCT
TGACCCTGGAAGGTGCCACTCCCACTGTCCTTTCCTAATAAAATGAGGAAATTGCATCGCATTGTCTGAG
TAGGTGTCATTCTATTCTGGGGGGTGGGGTGGGGCAGGACAGCAAGGGGGAGGATTGGGAAGACAATAGC
AGGCATGCTGGGGATGCGGTGGGCTCTATGGCTTCTGAGGCGGAAAGAACCAGCTGGGGCTCTAGGGGGT
ATCCCC
[124 nt withheld, positions 4907-5030]
C
[91 nt withheld, positions 5032-5122]
A
[49 nt withheld, positions 5124-5172]
CCTTTGACGTTGGAGTCCACGTTCTTT
[37 nt withheld, positions 5200-5236]
ACCCTATCTCGGTCTATTCTTTTGATTTATAAGGGATTTTGCCGATTTCGGCCTATTGGTTAAAAAATGA
GCTGATTTAACAAAAATTTAACGCGAATTAATTCTGTGGAATGTGTGTCAGTTAGGGTGTGGAAAGTCCC
CAGGCTCCCCAGCAGGCAGAAGTATGCAAAGCATGCATCTCAATTAGTCAGCAACCAGGTGTGGAAAGTC
CCCAGGCTCCCCAGCAGGCAGAAGTATGCAAAGCATGCATCTCAATTAGTCAGCAACCATAGTCCCGCCC
CTAACTCCGCCCATCCCGCCCCTAACTCCGCCCAGTTCCGCCCATTCTCCGCCCCATGGCTGACTAATTT
TTTTTATTTATGCAGAGGCCGAGGCCGCCTCTGCCTCTGAGCTATTCCAGAAGTAGTGAGGAGGCTTTTT
TGGAGGCCTAGGCTTTTGCAAAAAGCTCCCGGGAGCTTGTATATCCATTTTCGGATCTGATCAGCACGTG
TTGACAATTAATCATCGGCATAGTATATCGGCATAGTATAATACGACAAGGTGAGGAACTAAACCATGGC
CAAGTTGACCAGTGCCGTTCCGGTGCTCACCGCGCGCGACGTCGCCGGAGCGGTCGAGTTCTGGACCGAC
CGGCTCGGGTTCTCCCGGGACTTCGTGGAGGACGACTTCGCCGGTGTGGTCCGGGACGACGTGACCCTGT
TCATCAGCGCGGTCCAGGACCAGGTGGTGCCGGACAACACCCTGGCCTGGGTGTGGGTGCGCGGCCTGGA
CGAGCTGTACGCCGAGTGGTCGGAGGTCGTGTCCACGAACTTCCGGGACGCCTCCGGGCCGGCCATGACC
GAGATCGGCGAGCAGCCGTGGGGGCGGGAGTTCGCCCTGCGCGACCCGGCCGGCAACTGCGTGCACTTCG
TGGCCGAGGAGCAGGACTGACACGTGCTACGAGATTTCGATTCCACCGCCGCCTTCTATGAAAGGTTGGG
CTTCGGAATCGTTTTCCGGGACGCCGGCTGGATGATCCTCCAGCGCGGGGATCTCATGCTGGAGTTCTTC
GCCCACCCCAACTTGTTTATTGCAGCTTATAATGGTTACAAATAAAGCAATAGCATCACAAATTTCACAA
ATAAAGCATTTTTTTCACTGCATTCTAGTTGTGGTTTGTCCAAACTCATCAATGTATCTTATCATGTCTG
TATACCGTCGACCTCTAGCTAGAGCTTGGCGTAATCATGGTCATAGCTGTTTCCTGTGTGAAATTGTTAT
CCGCTCACAATTCCACACAACATACGAGCCGGAAGCATAAAGTGTAAAGCCTGGGGTGCCTAATGAGTGA
GCTAACTCACATTAATTGCGTTGCGCTCACTGCCCGCTTTCCAGTCGGGAAACCTGTCGTGCCAGCTGCA
TTAATGAATCGGCCAACGCGCGGGGAGAGGCGGTTTGCGTATTGGGCGCTCTTCCGCTTCCTCGCTCACT
GACTCGCTGCGCTCGGTCGTTCGGCTGCGGCGAGCGGTATCAGCTCACTCAAAGGCGGTAATACGGTTAT
CCACAGAATCAGGGGATAACGCAGGAAAGAACATGTGAGCAAAAGGCCAGCAAAAGGCCAGGAACCGTAA
AAAGGCCGCGTTGCTGGCGTTTTTCCATAGGCTCCGCCCCCCTGACGAGCATCACAAAAATCGACGCTCA
AGTCAGAGGTGGCGAAACCCGACAGGACTATAAAGATACCAGGCGTTTCCCCCTGGAAGCTCCCTCGTGC
GCTCTCCTGTTCCGACCCTGCCGCTTACCGGATACCTGTCCGCCTTTCTCCCTTCGGGAAGCGTGGCGCT
TTCTCATAGCTCACGCTGTAGGTATCTCAGTTCGGTGTAGGTCGTTCGCTCCAAGCTGGGCTGTGTGCAC
GAACCCCCCGTTCAGCCCGACCGCTGCGCCTTATCCGGTAACTATCGTCTTGAGTCCAACCCGGTAAGAC
ACGACTTATCGCCACTGGCAGCAGCCACTGGTAACAGGATTAGCAGAGCGAGGTATGTAGGCGGTGCTAC
AGAGTTCTTGAAGTGGTGGCCTAACTACGGCTACACTAGAAGAACAGTATTTGGTATCTGCGCTCTGCTG
AAGCCAGTTACCTTCGGAAAAAGAGTTGGTAGCTCTTGATCCGGCAAACAAACCACCGCTGGTAGCGGTG
GTTTTTTTGTTTGCAAGCAGCAGATTACGCGCAGAAAAAAAGGATCTCAAGAAGATCCTTTGATCTTTTC
TACGGGGTCTGACGCTCAGTGGAACGAAAACTCACGTTAAGGGATTTTGGTCATGAGATTATCAAAAAGG
ATCTTCACCTAGATCCTTTTAAATTAAAAATGAAGTTTTAAATCAATCTAAAGTATATATGAGTAAACTT
GGTCTGACAGTTACCAATGCTTAATCAGTGAGGCACCTATCTCAGCGATCTGTCTATTTCGTTCATCCAT
AGTTGCCTGACTCCCCGTCGTGTAGATAACTACGATACGGGAGGGCTTACCATCTGGCCCCAGTGCTGCA
ATGATACCGCGAGACCCACGCTCACCGGCTCCAGATTTATCAGCAATAAACCAGCCAGCCGGAAGGGCCG
AGCGCAGAAGTGGTCCTGCAACTTTATCCGCCTCCATCCAGTCTATTAATTGTTGCCGGGAAGCTAGAGT
AAGTAGTTCGCCAGTTAATAGTTTGCGCAACGTTGTTGCCATTGCTACAGGCATCGTGGTGTCACGCTCG
TCGTTTGGTATGGCTTCATTCAGCTCCGGTTCCCAACGATCAAGGCGAGTTACATGATCCCCCATGTTGT
GCAAAAAAGCGGTTAGCTCCTTCGGTCCTCCGATCGTTGTCAGAAGTAAGTTGGCCGCAGTGTTATCACT
CATGGTTATGGCAGCACTGCATAATTCTCTTACTGTCATGCCATCCGTAAGATGCTTTTCTGTGACTGGT
GAGTACTCAACCAAGTCATTCTGAGAATAGTGTATGCGGCGACCGAGTTGCTCTTGCCCGGCGTCAATAC
GGGATAATACCGCGCCACATAGCAGAACTTTAAAAGTGCTCATCATTGGAAAACGTTCTTCGGGGCGAAA
ACTCTCAAGGATCTTACCGCTGTTGAGATCCAGTTCGATGTAACCCACTCGTGCACCCAACTGATCTTCA
GCATCTTTTACTTTCACCAGCGTTTCTGGGTGAGCAAAAACAGGAAGGCAAAATGCCGCAAAAAAGGGAA
TAAGGGCGACACGGAAATGTTGAATACTCATACTCTTCCTTTTTCAATATTATTGAAGCATTTATCAGGG
TTATTGTCTCATGAGCGGATACATATTTGAATGTATTTAGAAAAATAAACAAATAGGGGTTCCGCGCACA
TTTCCCCGAAAAGTG
Features (pLannotate 1.2.2; 25 found; start..end, strand, type, name):
     44..763     -  CDS            EGFP: the original enhanced GFP (Yang et al., 1996) mammalian codon-optimized
    771..1949    -  promoter       EF-1α promoter: strong constitutive promoter for human elongation factor EF-1α
   1980..2257    +  promoter       chicken β-actin promoter: No description available
   2258..3231    +  intron         chimeric intron: chimera between introns from chicken β-actin and rabbit β-globin
   3247..3265    +  promoter       T7 promoter: promoter for bacteriophage T7 RNA polymerase
   3297..3392    +  CDS            HBB (fragment): HBB_GORGO - Experimental evidence at protein level: Swiss-Prot protein existence level 1. Involved in oxygen transport from the lung to the various peripheral tissues. From Gorilla gorilla gorilla (Western lowland gorilla).
   3393..3479    +  intron         chimeric intron (fragment): chimera between introns from human β-globin and immunoglobulin heavy chain genes
   3598..3680    +  intron         β-globin intron (fragment): internally truncated intron from human β-globin
   4051..4441    +  intron         β-globin intron (fragment): internally truncated intron from human β-globin
   4445..4567    +  CDS            HBB: HBB_COLGU - Experimental evidence at transcript level: Swiss-Prot protein existence level 2. Involved in oxygen transport from the lung to the various peripheral tissues. From Colobus guereza (Mantled guereza) (Eastern black-and-white colobus monkey).
   4637..4861    +  polyA_signal   bGH poly(A) signal: bovine growth hormone polyadenylation signal
   4865..4886    +  promoter       SV40 promoter (fragment): SV40 enhancer and early promoter
   4907..5335    +  rep_origin     f1 ori (sequence partly withheld): f1 bacteriophage origin of replication; arrow indicates direction of (+) strand synthesis
   5349..5678    +  promoter       SV40 promoter: SV40 enhancer and early promoter
   5726..5773    +  promoter       EM7 promoter: synthetic bacterial promoter&nbsp
   5792..6166    +  CDS            BleoR: antibiotic-binding protein; Sh ble from Streptoalloteichus hindustanus; confers resistance to bleomycin, phleomycin, and Zeocin™
   6176..6301    +  CDS            ble (fragment): BLE_KLEPN - Experimental evidence at protein level: Swiss-Prot protein existence level 1. Binding protein with a strong affinity to the bleomycin family of antibiotics. Binds to CL990; an antimitotic-antibiotic compound. From Klebsiella pneumoniae.
   6296..6417    +  polyA_signal   SV40 poly(A) signal: SV40 polyadenylation signal
   6490..6506    -  protein_bind   lac operator: The lac repressor binds to the lac operator to inhibit transcription in E. coli. This inhibition can be relieved by adding lactose or isopropyl-β-D-thiogalactopyranoside (IPTG). lac repressor encoded by lacI
   6514..6544    -  promoter       lac promoter: promoter for the E. coli lac operon
   6559..6580    -  protein_bind   CAP binding site: CAP binding activates transcription in the presence of cAMP. E. coli catabolite activator protein
   6593..6685    -  CDS            lacI (fragment): lac repressor; lacI; The lac repressor binds to the lac operator to inhibit transcription in E. coli. This inhibition can be relieved by adding lactose or isopropyl-β-D-thiogalactopyranoside (IPTG).
   6868..7456    -  rep_origin     ori: high-copy-number ColE1/pMB1/pBR322/pUC origin of replication
   7627..8487    -  CDS            AmpR: β-lactamase; bla; confers resistance to ampicillin, carbenicillin, and related antibiotics
   8488..8592    -  promoter       AmpR promoter: bla
