[The description below was written by a language model from this plasmid's Addgene catalogue record and pLannotate feature annotations shown in this document.]
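Description:
pRegev_S5.49C>A.59G>U is a mammalian expression and synthetic-biology plasmid of about 8.6 kb, built on the pRegev_ExonSkip_LandingPad backbone, that carries a three-exon splicing reporter minigene. It is propagated in E. coli through a high-copy ColE1/pUC-type origin with ampicillin resistance (AmpR under its own bla promoter), and it also contains an f1 origin. For selection in mammalian cells it has a Zeocin resistance cassette in which BleoR is preceded by both the SV40 early promoter and the bacterial EM7 promoter and is followed by an SV40 polyadenylation signal.

The payload is a beta-globin-derived minigene transcribed from a truncated CAG promoter, annotated as the chicken β-actin promoter plus chimeric intron without a detected CMV enhancer. A T7 promoter site sits just upstream of the minigene, and a bGH poly(A) signal terminates it. These two elements also serve as the sequencing primer sites. Flanking HBB exon fragments and β-globin intron segments surround an unannotated central region, which is presumably where the synthetic test exon S5 was inserted by Gibson assembly. This version carries two substitutions in that exon, 49C>A and 59G>U, described as compensatory mutations that restore a secondary structure in pRegev_S5. The record does not describe the corresponding single mutants.

A separate, divergently oriented EF-1α promoter drives EGFP, which likely acts as a marker of transfected or integrated cells, although the record does not say this explicitly. The construct comes from a study of RNA splicing logic and is suited to measuring exon inclusion versus skipping, here to test how exonic RNA structure contributes to the splicing outcome.
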