Addgene plasmid #204177: pRegev_S5.49C>A.59G>U
Purpose: pRegev_S5 with double mutations that restore secondary structure.
Depositing lab: Oded Regev. Depositing organization: New York University. Publication: Deciphering RNA splicing logic with interpretable machine learning. Liao SE, Sudarshan M, Regev O. Proc Natl Acad Sci U S A. 2023 Oct 10;120(41):e2221165120. doi: 10.1073/pnas.2221165120. Epub 2023 Oct 5. PubMed 37796983.
Backbone
  Vector backbone: pRegev_ExonSkip_LandingPad
  Backbone manufacturer: Regev Group (NYU)
  Total vector size (bp): 8612
  Vector type: Mammalian Expression, Synthetic Biology
  Selectable markers: Zeocin
Growth in bacteria
  Bacterial resistance: Ampicillin, 100 μg/mL
  Growth temperature: 37°C
  Growth strain: DH5alpha
  Copy number: Unknown
Gene/Insert
  Gene/Insert name: Exon S5 with 49C>A and 59G>U mutations in beta globin splicing minigene
  Species: Synthetic
  Mutation: 49C>A and 59G>U mutations
  Promoter: Truncated CAG
  Cloning method: Gibson Cloning
  Sequencing primers: 5′ T7; 3′ BGH Reverse
Resource information
  A portion of this plasmid was derived from a plasmid made by: Minigene design from Kristen Lynch (SA Smith and KW Lynch, "Cell-based splicing of minigenes." (2014)). Backbone design modified from Georg Seelig (AB Rosenberg et al, "Learning the sequence determinants of alternative splicing from millions of random sequences." (2015)).
Terms and licenses: Academic/Nonprofit Terms; Industry Terms: Not Available to Industry
How to cite: pRegev_S5.49C>A.59G>U was a gift from Oded Regev (Addgene plasmid # 204177 ; http://n2t.net/addgene:204177 ; RRID:Addgene_204177)
