>Addgene plasmid #204177 | pRegev_S5.49C>A.59G>U | depositor partial sequence | sequence record 399118 | Exon S5 with 49C>A and 59G>U mutations
GTTAACACCCAAACATACTGACAGCAAGGTCCTCATATGCCCGCGCTCAGCTTAAGGCTGACGTTACAGA
TTACAG
